Addgene plasmid #32674: pISce1-D2EGFP
Purpose: (Empty Backbone)
Depositing lab: Michael Tsang.
Backbone
  Vector backbone: pISce1
  Backbone size (bp): 3500
  Vector type: Zebrafish Transgenesis
  Tag / fusion protein: EGFP (C terminal on backbone)
Growth in bacteria
  Bacterial resistance: Ampicillin, 100 μg/mL
  Growth temperature: 37°C
  Growth strain: DH5alpha
  Copy number: Unknown
Terms and licenses: Academic/Nonprofit Terms; Industry Terms: Not Available to Industry
How to cite: pISce1-D2EGFP was a gift from Michael Tsang (Addgene plasmid # 32674 ; http://n2t.net/addgene:32674 ; RRID:Addgene_32674)
