[The description below was written by a language model from this plasmid's Addgene catalogue record and pLannotate feature annotations shown in this document.]
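Description:
pISce1-D2EGFP is an empty-backbone reporter vector for zebrafish transgenesis, built on the pISce1 backbone, which the feature table shows to be a pBluescript-type phagemid. It is propagated in E. coli through a high-copy ColE1/pUC-type origin and selected with ampicillin via the β-lactamase gene and its native promoter. An f1 origin is also present, along with the usual pBluescript remnants: a lacZα fragment, lac promoter/operator and CAP site, split portions of the multiple cloning site, and flanking T7 and T3 phage promoters. The catalogue lists the backbone as about 3.5 kb, while the deposited full sequence is about 4.2 kb, a difference roughly accounted for by the reporter cassette.

The payload is a promoterless d2EGFP coding sequence followed by an SV40-derived region (a short large T antigen fragment and the SV40 polyadenylation signal). d2EGFP is EGFP fused to the degradation domain of mouse ornithine decarboxylase, which shortens its half-life to roughly two hours, so fluorescence tracks current transcriptional activity rather than accumulating over time. No eukaryotic promoter is annotated upstream of the reporter, consistent with a design in which the user clones a promoter, enhancer or responsive element into the remaining cloning sites to drive d2EGFP; the catalogue also describes EGFP as a C-terminal tag on the backbone. The backbone name suggests I-SceI meganuclease recognition sites flanking the cassette, which are commonly used to improve genomic integration when plasmid is co-injected with the enzyme into embryos, but these sites are not annotated in the feature table. The record does not state a more specific purpose.
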