Features (pLannotate 1.2.2; 16 found; start..end, strand, type, name):
     30..458     -  rep_origin     f1 ori (sequence partly withheld): f1 bacteriophage origin of replication; arrow indicates direction of (+) strand synthesis
    463..619     -  CDS            lacZα (fragment): LacZα fragment of β-galactosidase; lacZ fragment
    638..656     +  promoter       T7 promoter: promoter for bacteriophage T7 RNA polymerase
    665..736     -  misc_feature   MCS (fragment): pBluescript multiple cloning site
    832..1677    +  CDS            d2EGFP: EGFP destabilized by fusion to residues 422-461 of mouse ornithine decarboxylase, giving an in vivo half-life of ~2 hours mammalian codon-optimized
   1697..1780    +  CDS            large T antigen (fragment): large T antigen from SV40 (simian virus 40)
   1803..1924    +  polyA_signal   SV40 poly(A) signal: SV40 polyadenylation signal
   1956..1991    -  misc_feature   MCS (fragment): pBluescript multiple cloning site
   2004..2022    -  promoter       T3 promoter: promoter for bacteriophage T3 RNA polymerase
   2068..2084    -  protein_bind   lac operator: The lac repressor binds to the lac operator to inhibit transcription in E. coli. This inhibition can be relieved by adding lactose or isopropyl-β-D-thiogalactopyranoside (IPTG). lac repressor encoded by lacI
   2092..2122    -  promoter       lac promoter: promoter for the E. coli lac operon
   2137..2158    -  protein_bind   CAP binding site: CAP binding activates transcription in the presence of cAMP. E. coli catabolite activator protein
   2171..2263    -  CDS            lacI (fragment): lac repressor; lacI; The lac repressor binds to the lac operator to inhibit transcription in E. coli. This inhibition can be relieved by adding lactose or isopropyl-β-D-thiogalactopyranoside (IPTG).
   2446..3034    -  rep_origin     ori: high-copy-number ColE1/pMB1/pBR322/pUC origin of replication
   3205..4065    -  CDS            AmpR: β-lactamase; bla; confers resistance to ampicillin, carbenicillin, and related antibiotics
   4066..4170    -  promoter       AmpR promoter: bla
>Addgene plasmid #32674 | pISce1-D2EGFP | depositor full sequence | sequence record 38116 | pISce1-D2EGFP sequence 4193 bps
CTAAATTGTAAGCGTTAATATTTTGTTAAAATTCGCGTTAAATTTTTGTTAAATCAGCTCATTTTTTAAC
CAATAGGCCGAAATCGGCAAAATCCCTTATAAATCAAAAGAATAGACCGAGATAGGGT
[37 nt withheld, positions 129-165]
AAAGAACGTGGACTCCAACGTCAAAGG
[49 nt withheld, positions 193-241]
T
[91 nt withheld, positions 243-333]
G
[124 nt withheld, positions 335-458]
CCCATTCGCCATTCAGGCTGCGCAACTGTTGGGAAGGGCGATCGGTGCGGGCCTCTTCGCTATTACGCCA
GCTGGCGAAAGGGGGATGTGCTGCAAGGCGATTAAGTTGGGTAACGCCAGGGTTTTCCCAGTCACGACGT
TGTAAAACGACGGCCAGTGAAATTACCCTGTTATCCCTATAATACGACTCACTATAGGGCGAATTGGGTA
CCGGGCCCCCCCTCGAGGTCGACGGTATCGATAAGCTTGATATCGAATTCCTGCAGCCCGGGGGATCCGT
TTAAACACGGCCATTACGGCCAAACTCGCTCGCCCGGGCCGAACCAGTGGCTGCAGGGCCGCCTCGGCCA
AAGGCTTAATTAAGGTCGCCACCATGGTGAGCAAGGGCGAGGAGCTGTTCACCGGGGTGGTGCCCATCCT
GGTCGAGCTGGACGGCGACGTAAACGGCCACAAGTTCAGCGTGTCCGGCGAGGGCGAGGGCGATGCCACC
TACGGCAAGCTGACCCTGAAGTTCATCTGCACCACCGGCAAGCTGCCCGTGCCCTGGCCCACCCTCGTGA
CCACCCTGACCTACGGCGTGCAGTGCTTCAGCCGCTACCCCGACCACATGAAGCAGCACGACTTCTTCAA
GTCCGCCATGCCCGAAGGCTACGTCCAGGAGCGCACCATCTTCTTCAAGGACGACGGCAACTACAAGACC
CGCGCCGAGGTGAAGTTCGAGGGCGACACCCTGGTGAACCGCATCGAGCTGAAGGGCATCGACTTCAAGG
AGGACGGCAACATCCTGGGGCACAAGCTGGAGTACAACTACAACAGCCACAACGTCTATATCATGGCCGA
CAAGCAGAAGAACGGCATCAAGGTGAACTTCAAGATCCGCCACAACATCGAGGACGGCAGCGTGCAGCTC
GCCGACCACTACCAGCAGAACACCCCCATCGGCGACGGCCCCGTGCTGCTGCCCGACAACCACTACCTGA
GCACCCAGTCCGCCCTGAGCAAAGACCCCAACGAGAAGCGCGATCACATGGTCCTGCTGGAGTTCGTGAC
CGCCGCCGGGATCACTCTCGGCATGGACGAGCTGTACAAGAAGCTTAGCCATGGCTTCCCGCCGGAGGTG
GAGGAGCAGGATGATGGCACGCTGCCCATGTCTTGTGCCCAGGAGAGCGGGATGGACCGTCACCCTGCAG
CCTGTGCTTCTGCTAGGATCAATGTGTAGATGCGCGGCCGCGACTCTAGATCATAATCAGCCATACCACA
TTTGTAGAGGTTTTACTTGCTTTAAAAAACCTCCCACACCTCCCCCTGAACCTGAAACATAAAATGAATG
CAATTGTTGTTGTTAACTTGTTTATTGCAGCTTATAATGGTTACAAATAAAGCAATAGCATCACAAATTT
CACAAATAAAGCATTTTTTTCACTGCATTCTAGTTGTGGTTTGTCCAAACTCATCAATGTATCTTAAGGC
GTAAATTGTAAGCGTTAATAGATCTTTACTAGTTCTAGAGCGGCCGCCACCGCGGTGGAGCTCCAGCTTT
TGTTCCCTTTAGTGAGGGTTAATTACCCTGTTATCCCTAATCATGGTCATAGCTGTTTCCTGTGTGAAAT
TGTTATCCGCTCACAATTCCACACAACATACGAGCCGGAAGCATAAAGTGTAAAGCCTGGGGTGCCTAAT
GAGTGAGCTAACTCACATTAATTGCGTTGCGCTCACTGCCCGCTTTCCAGTCGGGAAACCTGTCGTGCCA
GCTGCATTAATGAATCGGCCAACGCGCGGGGAGAGGCGGTTTGCGTATTGGGCGCTCTTCCGCTTCCTCG
CTCACTGACTCGCTGCGCTCGGTCGTTCGGCTGCGGCGAGCGGTATCAGCTCACTCAAAGGCGGTAATAC
GGTTATCCACAGAATCAGGGGATAACGCAGGAAAGAACATGTGAGCAAAAGGCCAGCAAAAGGCCAGGAA
CCGTAAAAAGGCCGCGTTGCTGGCGTTTTTCCATAGGCTCCGCCCCCCTGACGAGCATCACAAAAATCGA
CGCTCAAGTCAGAGGTGGCGAAACCCGACAGGACTATAAAGATACCAGGCGTTTCCCCCTGGAAGCTCCC
TCGTGCGCTCTCCTGTTCCGACCCTGCCGCTTACCGGATACCTGTCCGCCTTTCTCCCTTCGGGAAGCGT
GGCGCTTTCTCATAGCTCACGCTGTAGGTATCTCAGTTCGGTGTAGGTCGTTCGCTCCAAGCTGGGCTGT
GTGCACGAACCCCCCGTTCAGCCCGACCGCTGCGCCTTATCCGGTAACTATCGTCTTGAGTCCAACCCGG
TAAGACACGACTTATCGCCACTGGCAGCAGCCACTGGTAACAGGATTAGCAGAGCGAGGTATGTAGGCGG
TGCTACAGAGTTCTTGAAGTGGTGGCCTAACTACGGCTACACTAGAAGGACAGTATTTGGTATCTGCGCT
CTGCTGAAGCCAGTTACCTTCGGAAAAAGAGTTGGTAGCTCTTGATCCGGCAAACAAACCACCGCTGGTA
GCGGTGGTTTTTTTGTTTGCAAGCAGCAGATTACGCGCAGAAAAAAAGGATCTCAAGAAGATCCTTTGAT
CTTTTCTACGGGGTCTGACGCTCAGTGGAACGAAAACTCACGTTAAGGGATTTTGGTCATGAGATTATCA
AAAAGGATCTTCACCTAGATCCTTTTAAATTAAAAATGAAGTTTTAAATCAATCTAAAGTATATATGAGT
AAACTTGGTCTGACAGTTACCAATGCTTAATCAGTGAGGCACCTATCTCAGCGATCTGTCTATTTCGTTC
ATCCATAGTTGCCTGACTCCCCGTCGTGTAGATAACTACGATACGGGAGGGCTTACCATCTGGCCCCAGT
GCTGCAATGATACCGCGAGACCCACGCTCACCGGCTCCAGATTTATCAGCAATAAACCAGCCAGCCGGAA
GGGCCGAGCGCAGAAGTGGTCCTGCAACTTTATCCGCCTCCATCCAGTCTATTAATTGTTGCCGGGAAGC
TAGAGTAAGTAGTTCGCCAGTTAATAGTTTGCGCAACGTTGTTGCCATTGCTACAGGCATCGTGGTGTCA
CGCTCGTCGTTTGGTATGGCTTCATTCAGCTCCGGTTCCCAACGATCAAGGCGAGTTACATGATCCCCCA
TGTTGTGCAAAAAAGCGGTTAGCTCCTTCGGTCCTCCGATCGTTGTCAGAAGTAAGTTGGCCGCAGTGTT
ATCACTCATGGTTATGGCAGCACTGCATAATTCTCTTACTGTCATGCCATCCGTAAGATGCTTTTCTGTG
ACTGGTGAGTACTCAACCAAGTCATTCTGAGAATAGTGTATGCGGCGACCGAGTTGCTCTTGCCCGGCGT
CAATACGGGATAATACCGCGCCACATAGCAGAACTTTAAAAGTGCTCATCATTGGAAAACGTTCTTCGGG
GCGAAAACTCTCAAGGATCTTACCGCTGTTGAGATCCAGTTCGATGTAACCCACTCGTGCACCCAACTGA
TCTTCAGCATCTTTTACTTTCACCAGCGTTTCTGGGTGAGCAAAAACAGGAAGGCAAAATGCCGCAAAAA
AGGGAATAAGGGCGACACGGAAATGTTGAATACTCATACTCTTCCTTTTTCAATATTATTGAAGCATTTA
TCAGGGTTATTGTCTCATGAGCGGATACATATTTGAATGTATTTAGAAAAATAAACAAATAGGGGTTCCG
CGCACATTTCCCCGAAAAGTGCCAC
