>Addgene plasmid #32674 | pISce1-D2EGFP | addgene partial sequence | sequence record 38690 | M13pUC-Fwd 5'-CCCAGTCACGACGTTGTAAAACG-3'
ATCCCTATAATACGACTCACTATAGGGCGAATTGGGTACCGGGCCCCCCCTCGAGGTCGACGGTATCGAT
AAGCTTGATATCGAATTCCTGCAGCCCGGGGGATCCGTTTAAACACGGCCATTACGGCCAAACTCGCTCG
CCCGGGCCGAACCAGTGGCTGCAGGGCCGCCTCGGCCAAAGGCTTAATTAAGGTCGCCACCATGGTGAGC
AAGGGCGAGGAGCTGTTCACCGGGGTGGTGCCCATCCTGGTCGAGCTGGACGGCGACGTAAACGGCCACA
AGTTCAGCGTGTCCGGCGAGGGCGAGGGCGATGCCACCTACGGCAAGCTGACCCTGAAGTTCATCTGCAC
CACCGGCAAGCTGCCCGTGCCCTGGCCCACCCTCGTGACCACCCTGACCTACGGCGTGCAGTGCTTCAGC
CGCTACCCCGACCACATGAAGCAGCACGACTTCTTCAAGTCCGCCATGCCCGAAGGCTACGTCCAGGAGC
GCACCATCTTCTTCAAGGACGACGGCAACTACAAGACCCGCGCCGAGGTGAAGTTCGAGGGCGACACCCT
GGTGAACCGCATCGAGCTGAAGGGCATCGACTTCAAGGAGGACGGCAACATCCTGGGGCACAAGCTGGAG
TACAACTACAACAGCCACAACGTCTATATCATGGCCGACAAGCAGAAGAACGGCATCAAGGTGAACTTCA
AGATCCGCCACAACATCGAGGACGGCAGCGTGCAGCTCGCCGACCACTACCAGCAGAACACCCCCATCGG
CGACGGCCCCGTGCTGCTGCCCGACAACCACTACCTGAGCACCCAGTCCGCCCTGAGCAAAGACCCCAAC
GAGAAGCGCGATCACATGGTCCTGCTGGAGTTCGTGA
